Addgene plasmid #228144: pMCB320 sgControl (GEA)
Purpose: Safe targeting sgRNA
Depositing lab: Laura Attardi. Depositing organization: Stanford University. Publication: Integrative multiomic approaches reveal ZMAT3 and p21 as conserved hubs in the p53 tumor suppression network. Boutelle AM, Mabene AR, Yao D, Xu H, Wang M, Tang YJ, Lopez SS, Sinha S, Demeter J, Cheng R, Benard BA, McCrea EM, Valente LJ, Drainas AP, Fischer M, Majeti R, Petrov DA, Jackson PK, Yang F, Winslow MM, Bassik MC, Attardi LD. Cell Death Differ. 2025 Apr 22. doi: 10.1038/s41418-025-01513-8. PubMed 40263541.
Backbone
  Vector backbone: pMCB320
  Vector type: Mammalian Expression, Lentiviral, CRISPR
  Selectable markers: Puromycin
Growth in bacteria
  Bacterial resistance: Ampicillin, 100 μg/mL
  Growth temperature: 37°C
  Growth strain: NEB Stable
  Copy number: High Copy
Gene/Insert
  Gene/Insert name: Safe targeting sgRNA
  gRNA/shRNA sequence: GACCATGGAACTCACAAAAA
  Species: M. musculus (mouse)
  Promoter: mouse U6
  Cloning method: Restriction Enzyme; 5′ cloning site BstxI (not destroyed); 3′ cloning site BlpI (not destroyed)
  Sequencing primers: 5′ CAGCACAAAAGGAAACTCACC
Resource information
  A portion of this plasmid was derived from a plasmid made by: Bassik lab; MCB320 was generated in the Bassik lab and we used as a vector.
Terms and licenses: Academic/Nonprofit Terms; Industry Terms: Not Available to Industry
Depositor comments: Please visit https://doi.org/10.1101/2024.09.17.612743 for bioRxiv preprint.
How to cite: pMCB320 sgControl (GEA) was a gift from Laura Attardi (Addgene plasmid # 228144 ; http://n2t.net/addgene:228144 ; RRID:Addgene_228144)
