[The description below was written by a language model from this plasmid's Addgene catalogue record and pLannotate feature annotations shown in this document.]
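Description:
pMCB320 sgControl (GEA) is a lentiviral CRISPR guide-expression plasmid built on the pMCB320 backbone, carrying a "safe-targeting" sgRNA directed at the mouse genome that serves as a negative control in Cas9 experiments. In bacteria it is maintained through a high-copy ColE1/pUC-type origin and an ampicillin resistance gene (β-lactamase under its own promoter). The viral portion has the layout of an HIV-1-derived transfer vector: a CMV enhancer/promoter drives a truncated 5' LTR, followed by the Ψ packaging signal with a gag fragment, the Rev response element, and the cPPT/CTS. A WPRE, a nef fragment and a second truncated LTR close the cassette. Together these elements allow the genomic RNA to be transcribed, exported, packaged and integrated when packaging functions are supplied in trans.

According to the catalogue record, the guide is expressed from a mouse U6 promoter and was inserted between BstXI and BlpI sites, both of which are retained. The automated annotation does not call the U6 promoter itself, but it does detect a fragment of the S. pyogenes tracrRNA scaffold immediately downstream of the expected guide position. A separate EF-1α promoter drives puromycin N-acetyltransferase followed by mCherry, so transduced mammalian cells can be selected with puromycin and tracked by red fluorescence. The element linking these two coding sequences is not annotated. Two loxP sites bracket the region spanning the sgRNA scaffold through mCherry, although the record does not state a purpose for them. No Cas9 is encoded, so the nuclease must be provided separately. The plasmid is intended as a control that cuts but does not disrupt a gene, used alongside gene-targeting guides; it was deposited with a study of the p53 tumor suppression network.
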