Features (pLannotate 1.2.2; 23 found; start..end, strand, type, name):
    153..532     +  enhancer       CMV enhancer: human cytomegalovirus immediate early enhancer
    533..732     +  promoter       CMV promoter: human cytomegalovirus (CMV) immediate early promoter
    750..930     +  LTR            5' LTR (truncated): truncated 5' long terminal repeat (LTR) from HIV-1
    977..1102    +  misc_feature   HIV-1 Ψ: packaging signal of human immunodeficiency virus type 1
   1086..1424    +  CDS            HIV-1 gag (fragment): gag protein from human immunodeficiency virus 1; gag
   1599..1832    +  misc_feature   RRE: The Rev response element (RRE) of HIV-1 allows for Rev-dependent mRNA export from the nucleus to the cytoplasm.
   2209..2309    +  CDS            Rev (fragment): human immunodeficiency virus 1 (HIV-1) Rev protein; rev; enhances nuclear export of unspliced and incompletely spliced viral mRNAs
   2359..2476    +  misc_feature   cPPT/CTS: central polypurine tract and central termination sequence of HIV-1
   2729..2762    +  protein_bind   loxP: Cre-mediated recombination occurs in the 8-bp core sequence (GCATACAT). Cre recombinase
   2887..2954    +  misc_RNA       tracrRNA (fragment): trans-activating CRISPR RNA for the Streptococcus pyogenes CRISPR/Cas9 system
   3019..4190    +  promoter       EF-1α promoter: strong constitutive promoter for human elongation factor EF-1α
   4202..4798    +  CDS            PuroR: puromycin N-acetyltransferase; pac from Streptomyces alboniger; confers resistance to puromycin
   4874..5581    +  CDS            mCherry: mCherry is a basic (constitutively fluorescent) red fluorescent protein published in 2004, derived from Discosoma sp.. It is reported to be a very rapidly-maturing monomer with low acid sensitivity.
   5604..5637    +  protein_bind   loxP: Cre-mediated recombination occurs in the 8-bp core sequence (GCATACAT). Cre recombinase
   5670..5693    +  misc_feature   MCS (fragment): pBluescript multiple cloning site
   5693..6281    +  misc_feature   WPRE: woodchuck hepatitis virus posttranscriptional regulatory element
   6282..6301    +  misc_feature   MCS (fragment): pBluescript multiple cloning site
   6303..6803    +  CDS            nef (fragment): NEF_HV1LA - Experimental evidence at protein level: Swiss-Prot protein existence level 1. Extracellular Nef protein targets CD4(+) T-lymphocytes for apoptosis by interacting with CXCR4 surface receptors. From Human immunodeficiency virus type 1 group M subtype B (isolate Lai) (HIV-1).
   6810..6990    +  LTR            5' LTR (truncated): truncated 5' long terminal repeat (LTR) from HIV-1
   7052..7640    -  rep_origin     ori: high-copy-number ColE1/pMB1/pBR322/pUC origin of replication
   7811..8671    -  CDS            AmpR: β-lactamase; bla; confers resistance to ampicillin, carbenicillin, and related antibiotics
   8672..8776    -  promoter       AmpR promoter: bla
   8835..8887    -  misc_feature   bom (fragment): basis of mobility region from pBR322
>Addgene plasmid #228144 | pMCB320 sgControl (GEA) | addgene full sequence | sequence record 459271 | Addgene NGS Result
GCTCCCTGCTTGTGTGTTGGAGGTCGCTGAGTAGTGCGCGAGCAAAATTTAAGCTACAACAAGGCAAGGC
TTGACCGACAATTGCATGAAGAATCTGCTTAGGGTTAGGCGTTTTGCGCTGCTTCGCGATGTACGGGCCA
GATATACGCGTTGACATTGATTATTGACTAGTTATTAATAGTAATCAATTACGGGGTCATTAGTTCATAG
CCCATATATGGAGTTCCGCGTTACATAACTTACGGTAAATGGCCCGCCTGGCTGACCGCCCAACGACCCC
CGCCCATTGACGTCAATAATGACGTATGTTCCCATAGTAACGCCAATAGGGACTTTCCATTGACGTCAAT
GGGTGGAGTATTTACGGTAAACTGCCCACTTGGCAGTACATCAAGTGTATCATATGCCAAGTACGCCCCC
TATTGACGTCAATGACGGTAAATGGCCCGCCTGGCATTATGCCCAGTACATGACCTTATGGGACTTTCCT
ACTTGGCAGTACATCTACGTATTAGTCATCGCTATTACCATGGTGATGCGGTTTTGGCAGTACATCAATG
GGCGTGGATAGCGGTTTGACTCACGGGGATTTCCAAGTCTCCACCCCATTGACGTCAATGGGAGTTTGTT
TTGGCACCAAAATCAACGGGACTTTCCAAAATGTCGTAACAACTCCGCCCCATTGACGCAAATGGGCGGT
AGGCGTGTACGGTGGGAGGTCTATATAAGCAGCGCGTTTTGCCTGTACTGGGTCTCTCTGGTTAGACCAG
ATCTGAGCCTGGGAGCTCTCTGGCTAACTAGGGAACCCACTGCTTAAGCCTCAATAAAGCTTGCCTTGAG
TGCTTCAAGTAGTGTGTGCCCGTCTGTTGTGTGACTCTGGTAACTAGAGATCCCTCAGACCCTTTTAGTC
AGTGTGGAAAATCTCTAGCAGTGGCGCCCGAACAGGGACTTGAAAGCGAAAGGGAAACCAGAGGAGCTCT
CTCGACGCAGGACTCGGCTTGCTGAAGCGCGCACGGCAAGAGGCGAGGGGCGGCGACTGGTGAGTACGCC
AAAAATTTTGACTAGCGGAGGCTAGAAGGAGAGAGATGGGTGCGAGAGCGTCAGTATTAAGCGGGGGAGA
ATTAGATCGCGATGGGAAAAAATTCGGTTAAGGCCAGGGGGAAAGAAAAAATATAAATTAAAACATATAG
TATGGGCAAGCAGGGAGCTAGAACGATTCGCAGTTAATCCTGGCCTGTTAGAAACATCAGAAGGCTGTAG
ACAAATACTGGGACAGCTACAACCATCCCTTCAGACAGGATCAGAAGAACTTAGATCATTATATAATACA
GTAGCAACCCTCTATTGTGTGCATCAAAGGATAGAGATAAAAGACACCAAGGAAGCTTTAGACAAGATAG
AGGAAGAGCAAAACAAAAGTAAGACCACCGCACAGCAAGCGGCCGGCCGCTGATCTTCAGACCTGGAGGA
GGAGATATGAGGGACAATTGGAGAAGTGAATTATATAAATATAAAGTAGTAAAAATTGAACCATTAGGAG
TAGCACCCACCAAGGCAAAGAGAAGAGTGGTGCAGAGAGAAAAAAGAGCAGTGGGAATAGGAGCTTTGTT
CCTTGGGTTCTTGGGAGCAGCAGGAAGCACTATGGGCGCAGCGTCAATGACGCTGACGGTACAGGCCAGA
CAATTATTGTCTGGTATAGTGCAGCAGCAGAACAATTTGCTGAGGGCTATTGAGGCGCAACAGCATCTGT
TGCAACTCACAGTCTGGGGCATCAAGCAGCTCCAGGCAAGAATCCTGGCTGTGGAAAGATACCTAAAGGA
TCAACAGCTCCTGGGGATTTGGGGTTGCTCTGGAAAACTCATTTGCACCACTGCTGTGCCTTGGAATGCT
AGTTGGAGTAATAAATCTCTGGAACAGATTTGGAATCACACGACCTGGATGGAGTGGGACAGAGAAATTA
ACAATTACACAAGCTTAATACACTCCTTAATTGAAGAATCGCAAAACCAGCAAGAAAAGAATGAACAAGA
ATTATTGGAATTAGATAAATGGGCAAGTTTGTGGAATTGGTTTAACATAACAAATTGGCTGTGGTATATA
AAATTATTCATAATGATAGTAGGAGGCTTGGTAGGTTTAAGAATAGTTTTTGCTGTACTTTCTATAGTGA
ATAGAGTTAGGCAGGGATATTCACCATTATCGTTTCAGACCCACCTCCCAACCCCGAGGGGACCCGACAG
GCCCGAAGGAATAGAAGAAGAAGGTGGAGAGAGAGACAGAGACAGATCCATTCGATTAGTGAACGGATCG
GCACTGCGTGCGCCAATTCTGCAGACAAATGGCAGTATTCATCCACAATTTTAAAAGAAAAGGGGGGATT
GGGGGGTACAGTGCAGGGGAAAGAATAGTAGACATAATAGCAACAGACATACAAACTAAAGAATTACAAA
AACAAATTACAAAAATTCAAAATTTTCGGGTTTATTACAGGGACAGCAGAGATCCAGTTTGGTTAGTACC
GGGCCCGCTCTAGAGATCCGACGCGCCATCTCTAGGCCCGCGCCGGCCCCCTCGCACGGACTTGTGGGAG
AAGCTCGGCTACTCCCCTGCCCCGGTTAATTTGCATATAATATTTCCTAGTAACTATAGAGGCTTAATGT
GCGATAAAAGACAGATAATCTGTTCTTTTTAATACTAGCTACATTTTACATGATAGGCTTGGATTTCTAT
AACTTCGTATAGCATACATTATACGAAGTTATAAACAGCACAAAAGGAAACTCACCCTAACTGTAAAGTA
ATTGTGTGTTTTGAGACTATAAGTATCCCTTGGAGAACCACCTTGTTGGACCATGGAACTCACAAAAAGT
TTAAGAGCTAAGCTGGAAACAGCATAGCAAGTTTAAATAAGGCTAGTCCGTTATCAACTTGAAAAAGTGG
CACCGAGTCGGTGCTTTTTTTCTCGAGTACTAGGATCCATTAGGCGGCCGCGTGGATAACCGTATTACCG
CCATGCATGTGCCCGTCAGTGGGCAGAGCGCACATCGCCCACAGTCCCCGAGAAGTTGGGGGGAGGGGTC
GGCAATTGAACCGGTGCCTAGAGAAGGTGGCGCGGGGTAAACTGGGAAAGTGATGTCGTGTACTGGCTCC
GCCTTTTTCCCGAGGGTGGGGGAGAACCGTATATAAGTGCAGTAGTCGCCGTGAACGTTCTTTTTCGCAA
CGGGTTTGCCGCCAGAACACAGGTAAGTGCCGTGTGTGGTTCCCGCGGGCCTGGCCTCTTTACGGGTTAT
GGCCCTTGCGTGCCTTGAATTACTTCCACCTGGCTGCAGTACGTGATTCTTGATCCCGAGCTTCGGGTTG
GAAGTGGGTGGGAGAGTTCGAGGCCTTGCGCTTAAGGAGCCCCTTCGCCTCGTGCTTGAGTTGAGGCCTG
GCCTGGGCGCTGGGGCCGCCGCGTGCGAATCTGGTGGCACCTTCGCGCCTGTCTCGCTGCTTTCGATAAG
TCTCTAGCCATTTAAAATTTTTGATGACCTGCTGCGACGCTTTTTTTCTGGCAAGATAGTCTTGTAAATG
CGGGCCAAGATCTGCACACTGGTATTTCGGTTTTTGGGGCCGCGGGCGGCGACGGGGCCCGTGCGTCCCA
GCGCACATGTTCGGCGAGGCGGGGCCTGCGAGCGCGGCCACCGAGAATCGGACGGGGGTAGTCTCAAGCT
GGCCGGCCTGCTCTGGTGCCTGGCCTCGCGCCGCCGTGTATCGCCCCGCCCTGGGCGGCAAGGCTGGCCC
GGTCGGCACCAGTTGCGTGAGCGGAAAGATGGCCGCTTCCCGGCCCTGCTGCAGGGAGCTCAAAATGGAG
GACGCGGCGCTCGGGAGAGCGGGCGGGTGAGTCACCCACACAAAGGAAAAGGGCCTTTCCGTCCTCAGCC
GTCGCTTCATGTGACTCCACGGAGTACCGGGCGCCGTCCAGGCACCTCGATTAGTTCTCGCGCTTTTGGA
GTACGTCGTCTTTAGGTTGGGGGGAGGGGTTTTATGCGATGGAGTTTCCCCACACTGAGTGGGTGGAGAC
TGAAGTTAGGCCAGCTTGGCACTTGATGTAATTCTCCTTGGAATTTGCCCTTTTTGAGTTTGGATCTTGG
TTCATTCTCAAGCCTCAGACAGTGGTTCAAAGTTTTTTTCTTCCATTTCAGGTGTCGTGAGCTAGCCCAC
CATGACCGAGTACAAGCCCACGGTGCGCCTCGCCACCCGCGACGACGTCCCCCGGGCCGTACGCACCCTC
GCCGCCGCGTTCGCCGACTACCCCGCCACGCGCCACACCGTCGACCCGGACCGCCACATCGAGCGGGTCA
CCGAGCTGCAAGAACTCTTCCTCACGCGCGTCGGGCTCGACATCGGCAAGGTGTGGGTCGCGGACGACGG
CGCCGCGGTGGCGGTCTGGACCACGCCGGAGAGCGTCGAAGCGGGGGCGGTGTTCGCCGAGATCGGCCCG
CGCATGGCCGAGTTGAGCGGTTCCCGGCTGGCCGCGCAGCAACAGATGGAAGGCCTCCTGGCGCCGCACC
GGCCCAAGGAGCCCGCGTGGTTCCTGGCCACCGTCGGCGTCTCGCCCGACCACCAGGGCAAGGGTCTGGG
CAGCGCCGTCGTGCTCCCCGGAGTGGAGGCGGCCGAGCGCGCCGGGGTGCCCGCCTTCCTGGAGACCTCC
GCGCCCCGCAACCTCCCCTTCTACGAGCGGCTCGGCTTCACCGTCACCGCCGACGTCGAGGTGCCCGAAG
GACCGCGCACCTGGTGCATGACCCGCAAGCCCGGTGCCGGATCGGGAGAGGGCAGAGGAAGTCTGCTAAC
ATGCGGTGACGTCGAGGAGAATCCTGGCCCACCGGTCGCCACCATGGTGAGCAAGGGCGAGGAGGATAAC
ATGGCCATCATCAAGGAGTTCATGCGCTTCAAGGTGCACATGGAGGGCTCCGTGAACGGCCACGAGTTCG
AGATCGAGGGCGAGGGCGAGGGCCGCCCCTACGAGGGCACCCAGACCGCCAAGCTGAAGGTGACCAAGGG
TGGCCCCCTGCCCTTCGCCTGGGACATCCTGTCCCCTCAGTTCATGTACGGCTCCAAGGCCTACGTGAAG
CACCCCGCCGACATCCCCGACTACTTGAAGCTGTCCTTCCCCGAGGGCTTCAAGTGGGAGCGCGTGATGA
ACTTCGAGGACGGCGGCGTGGTGACCGTGACCCAGGACTCCTCCCTGCAGGACGGCGAGTTCATCTACAA
GGTGAAGCTGCGCGGCACCAACTTCCCCTCCGACGGCCCCGTAATGCAGAAGAAGACCATGGGCTGGGAG
GCCTCCTCCGAGCGGATGTACCCCGAGGACGGCGCCCTGAAGGGCGAGATCAAGCAGAGGCTGAAGCTGA
AGGACGGCGGCCACTACGACGCTGAGGTCAAGACCACCTACAAGGCCAAGAAGCCCGTGCAGCTGCCCGG
CGCCTACAACGTCAACATCAAGTTGGACATCACCTCCCACAACGAGGACTACACCATCGTGGAACAGTAC
GAACGCGCCGAGGGCCGCCACTCCACCGGCGGCATGGACGAGCTGTACAAGTAAGAATTCGTCGAGGGAC
CTAATAACTTCGTATAGCATACATTATACGAAGTTATACATGTTTAAGGGTTCCGGTTCCACTAGGTACA
ATTCGATATCAAGCTTATCGATAATCAACCTCTGGATTACAAAATTTGTGAAAGATTGACTGGTATTCTT
AACTATGTTGCTCCTTTTACGCTATGTGGATACGCTGCTTTAATGCCTTTGTATCATGCTATTGCTTCCC
GTATGGCTTTCATTTTCTCCTCCTTGTATAAATCCTGGTTGCTGTCTCTTTATGAGGAGTTGTGGCCCGT
TGTCAGGCAACGTGGCGTGGTGTGCACTGTGTTTGCTGACGCAACCCCCACTGGTTGGGGCATTGCCACC
ACCTGTCAGCTCCTTTCCGGGACTTTCGCTTTCCCCCTCCCTATTGCCACGGCGGAACTCATCGCCGCCT
GCCTTGCCCGCTGCTGGACAGGGGCTCGGCTGTTGGGCACTGACAATTCCGTGGTGTTGTCGGGGAAATC
ATCGTCCTTTCCTTGGCTGCTCGCCTGTGTTGCCACCTGGATTCTGCGCGGGACGTCCTTCTGCTACGTC
CCTTCGGCCCTCAATCCAGCGGACCTTCCTTCCCGCGGCCTGCTGCCGGCTCTGCGGCCTCTTCCGCGTC
TTCGCCTTCGCCCTCAGACGAGTCGGATCTCCCTTTGGGCCGCCTCCCCGCATCGATACCGTCGACCTCG
ATCGAGACCTAGAAAAACATGGAGCAATCACAAGTAGCAATACAGCAGCTACCAATGCTGATTGTGCCTG
GCTAGAAGCACAAGAGGAGGAGGAGGTGGGTTTTCCAGTCACACCTCAGGTACCTTTAAGACCAATGACT
TACAAGGCAGCTGTAGATCTTAGCCACTTTTTAAAAGAAAAGGGGGGACTGGAAGGGCTAATTCACTCCC
AACGAAGACAAGATATCCTTGATCTGTGGATCTACCACACACAAGGCTACTTCCCTGATTGGCAGAACTA
CACACCAGGGCCAGGGATCAGATATCCACTGACCTTTGGATGGTGCTACAAGCTAGTACCAGTTGAGCAA
GAGAAGGTAGAAGAAGCCAATGAAGGAGAGAACACCCGCTTGTTACACCCTGTGAGCCTGCATGGGATGG
ATGACCCGGAGAGAGAAGTATTAGAGTGGAGGTTTGACAGCCGCCTAGCATTTCATCACATGGCCCGAGA
GCTGCATCCGGACTGTACTGGGTCTCTCTGGTTAGACCAGATCTGAGCCTGGGAGCTCTCTGGCTAACTA
GGGAACCCACTGCTTAAGCCTCAATAAAGCTTGCCTTGAGTGCTTCAAGTAGTGTGTGCCCGTCTGTTGT
GTGACTCTGGTAACTAGAGATCCCTCAGACCCTTTTAGTCAGTGTGGAAAATCTCTAGCAGCATGTGAGC
AAAAGGCCAGCAAAAGGCCAGGAACCGTAAAAAGGCCGCGTTGCTGGCGTTTTTCCATAGGCTCCGCCCC
CCTGACGAGCATCACAAAAATCGACGCTCAAGTCAGAGGTGGCGAAACCCGACAGGACTATAAAGATACC
AGGCGTTTCCCCCTGGAAGCTCCCTCGTGCGCTCTCCTGTTCCGACCCTGCCGCTTACCGGATACCTGTC
CGCCTTTCTCCCTTCGGGAAGCGTGGCGCTTTCTCATAGCTCACGCTGTAGGTATCTCAGTTCGGTGTAG
GTCGTTCGCTCCAAGCTGGGCTGTGTGCACGAACCCCCCGTTCAGCCCGACCGCTGCGCCTTATCCGGTA
ACTATCGTCTTGAGTCCAACCCGGTAAGACACGACTTATCGCCACTGGCAGCAGCCACTGGTAACAGGAT
TAGCAGAGCGAGGTATGTAGGCGGTGCTACAGAGTTCTTGAAGTGGTGGCCTAACTACGGCTACACTAGA
AGAACAGTATTTGGTATCTGCGCTCTGCTGAAGCCAGTTACCTTCGGAAAAAGAGTTGGTAGCTCTTGAT
CCGGCAAACAAACCACCGCTGGTAGCGGTGGTTTTTTTGTTTGCAAGCAGCAGATTACGCGCAGAAAAAA
AGGATCTCAAGAAGATCCTTTGATCTTTTCTACGGGGTCTGACGCTCAGTGGAACGAAAACTCACGTTAA
GGGATTTTGGTCATGAGATTATCAAAAAGGATCTTCACCTAGATCCTTTTAAATTAAAAATGAAGTTTTA
AATCAATCTAAAGTATATATGAGTAAACTTGGTCTGACAGTTACCAATGCTTAATCAGTGAGGCACCTAT
CTCAGCGATCTGTCTATTTCGTTCATCCATAGTTGCCTGACTCCCCGTCGTGTAGATAACTACGATACGG
GAGGGCTTACCATCTGGCCCCAGTGCTGCAATGATACCGCGAGACCCACGCTCACCGGCTCCAGATTTAT
CAGCAATAAACCAGCCAGCCGGAAGGGCCGAGCGCAGAAGTGGTCCTGCAACTTTATCCGCCTCCATCCA
GTCTATTAATTGTTGCCGGGAAGCTAGAGTAAGTAGTTCGCCAGTTAATAGTTTGCGCAACGTTGTTGCC
ATTGCTACAGGCATCGTGGTGTCACGCTCGTCGTTTGGTATGGCTTCATTCAGCTCCGGTTCCCAACGAT
CAAGGCGAGTTACATGATCCCCCATGTTGTGCAAAAAAGCGGTTAGCTCCTTCGGTCCTCCGATCGTTGT
CAGAAGTAAGTTGGCCGCAGTGTTATCACTCATGGTTATGGCAGCACTGCATAATTCTCTTACTGTCATG
CCATCCGTAAGATGCTTTTCTGTGACTGGTGAGTACTCAACCAAGTCATTCTGAGAATAGTGTATGCGGC
GACCGAGTTGCTCTTGCCCGGCGTCAATACGGGATAATACCGCGCCACATAGCAGAACTTTAAAAGTGCT
CATCATTGGAAAACGTTCTTCGGGGCGAAAACTCTCAAGGATCTTACCGCTGTTGAGATCCAGTTCGATG
TAACCCACTCGTGCACCCAACTGATCTTCAGCATCTTTTACTTTCACCAGCGTTTCTGGGTGAGCAAAAA
CAGGAAGGCAAAATGCCGCAAAAAAGGGAATAAGGGCGACACGGAAATGTTGAATACTCATACTCTTCCT
TTTTCAATATTATTGAAGCATTTATCAGGGTTATTGTCTCATGAGCGGATACATATTTGAATGTATTTAG
AAAAATAAACAAATAGGGGTTCCGCGCACATTTCCCCGAAAAGTGCCACCTGACGTCGACGGATCGGGAG
ATCTCCCGATCCCCTATGGTGCACTCTCAGTACAATCTGCTCTGATGCCGCATAGTTAAGCCAGTATCT
